>Addgene plasmid #213359 | OPRK1-DuET | addgene full sequence | sequence record 430881 | Addgene NGS Result
CGCAGAAGTGGTCCTGCAACTTTATCCGCCTCCATCCAGTCTATTAATTGTTGCCGGGAAGCTAGAGTAA
GTAGTTCGCCAGTTAATAGTTTGCGCAACGTTGTTGCCATTGCTACAGGCATCGTGGTGTCACGCTCGTC
GTTTGGTATGGCTTCATTCAGCTCCGGTTCCCAACGATCAAGGCGAGTTACATGATCCCCCATGTTGTGC
AAAAAAGCGGTTAGCTCCTTCGGTCCTCCGATCGTTGTCAGAAGTAAGTTGGCCGCAGTGTTATCACTCA
TGGTTATGGCAGCACTGCATAATTCTCTTACTGTCATGCCATCCGTAAGATGCTTTTCTGTGACTGGTGA
GTACTCAACCAAGTCATTCTGAGAATAGTGTATGCGGCGACCGAGTTGCTCTTGCCCGGCGTCAATACGG
GATAATACCGCGCCACATAGCAGAACTTTAAAAGTGCTCATCATTGGAAAACGTTCTTCGGGGCGAAAAC
TCTCAAGGATCTTACCGCTGTTGAGATCCAGTTCGATGTAACCCACTCGTGCACCCAACTGATCTTCAGC
ATCTTTTACTTTCACCAGCGTTTCTGGGTGAGCAAAAACAGGAAGGCAAAATGCCGCAAAAAAGGGAATA
AGGGCGACACGGAAATGTTGAATACTCATACTCTTCCTTTTTCAATATTATTGAAGCATTTATCAGGGTT
ATTGTCTCATGAGCGGATACATATTTGAATGTATTTAGAAAAATAAACAAATAGGGGTTCCGCGCACATT
TCCCCGAAAAGTGCCACCTGACGTCGACGGATCGGGAGATCTCCCGATCCCCTATGGTGCACTCTCAGTA
CAATCTGCTCTGATGCCGCATAGTTAAGCCAGTATCTGCTCCCTGCTTGTGTGTTGGAGGTCGCTGAGTA
GTGCGCGAGCAAAATTTAAGCTACAACAAGGCAAGGCTTGACCGACATTTGCATGAAGAATCTGCTTAGG
GTTAGGCGTTTTGCGCTGCTTCGCGATGTACGGGCCAGATATACGCGTTGACATTGATTATTGACTAGTT
ATTAATAGTAATCAATTACGGGGTCATTAGTTCATAGCCCATATATGGAGTTCCGCGTTACATAACTTAC
GGTAAATGGCCCGCCTGGCTGACCGCCCAACGACCCCCGCCCATTGACGTCAATAATGACGTATGTTCCC
ATAGTAACGCCAATAGGGACTTTCCATTGACGTCAATGGGTGGAGTATTTACGGTAAACTGCCCACTTGG
CAGTACATCAAGTGTATCATATGCCAAGTACGCCCCCTATTGACGTCAATGACGGTAAATGGCCCGCCTG
GCATTATGCCCAGTACATGACCTTATGGGACTTTCCTACTTGGCAGTACATCTACGTATTAGTCATCGCT
ATTACCATGGTGATGCGGTTTTGGCAGTACATCAATGGGCGTGGATAGCGGTTTGACTCACGGGGATTTC
CAAGTCTCCACCCCATTGACGTCAATGGGAGTTTGTTTTGGCACCAAAATCAACGGGACTTTCCAAAATG
TCGTAACAACTCCGCCCCATTGACGCAAATGGGCGGTAGGCGTGTACGGTGGGAGGTCTATATAAGCAGA
GCTCTCTGGCTAACTAGAGAACCCACTGCTTACTGGCTTATCGAAATTAATACGACTCACTATAGGGAGA
CCCAAGCTGGCTAGCGTTTAAACTTAAGCTTAGCGCCACCATGAAGACGATCATCGCCCTGAGCTACATC
TTCTGCCTGGTATTCGCCGACTACAAGGACGATGATGACGCCAGCATCGATATGGACAGCCCCATTCAAA
TCTTCCGGGGCGAGCCCGGACCAACCTGCGCTCCAAGCGCTTGCCTGCCACCGAATTCTAGTGCATGGTT
CCCAGGGTGGGCAGAGCCCGATAGCAATGGCTCAGCCGGGTCCGAGGATGCGCAGCTTGAACCCGCTCAC
ATCTCACCCGCTATCCCTGTCATTATTACGGCAGTCTACTCAGTTGTTTTCGTTGTGGGCCTGGTTGGAA
ATAGCCTCGTGATGTTTGTGATTATCAGGTATACTAAAATGAAGACCGCCACGAATATCTACATCTTTAA
CCTGGCTCTGGCTGACGCCTTGGTGACCACCACTATGCCATTTCAGTCCACCGTCTATCTTATGAACTCT
TGGCCATTCGGCGACGTTCTGTGCAAGATTGTCATTTCCATTGACTATTATAATATGTTTACATCAATCT
TTACGCTTACAATGATGAGCGTGGACCGATACATTGCTGTTTGCCATCCGGTGAAAGCACTGGATTTTCG
CACCCCCTTGAAGGCCAAGATTATCAATATCTGTATTTGGCTCCTGTCCTCATCCGTCGGAATTTCCGCC
ATTGTCTTGGGTGGTACAAAGGTGAGGGAGGACGTGGACGTTATAGAGTGCAGCCTGCAGTTCCCTGACG
ATGACTACAGCTGGTGGGACCTTTTTATGAAGATCTGTGTCTTCATTTTTGCTTTCGTCATCCCCGTGCT
GATTATCATAGTGTGCTATACACTGATGATATTGCGGCTGAAATCTGTGCGCCTGCTGAGCGGCAGCCGC
GAAAAGGATCGGAATCTGCGCCGAATCACACGCCTCGTGCTGGTTGTAGTCGCTGTCTTCGTGGTATGCT
GGACCCCAATCCACATTTTCATCCTGGTGGAAGCTCTGGGATCCACCTCTCACTCCACTGCCGCACTTAG
CTCATATTACTTCTGCATTGCCTTGGGCTACACTAATTCCTCACTGAATCCCATTCTGTACGCATTTCTT
GACGAGAACTTCAAACGGTGCTTTAGAGACTTTTGCTTCCCCCTCAAGATGCGCATGGAGCGGCAGTCAA
CCAGCCGAGTCCGGAATACGGTCCAGGATCCCGCCTATCTGCGGGACATCGACGGCATGAACAAGCCTGT
GATCGATACCGGTGGACGCACCGGTGAATTCGATGAGGCCAGCACCACCGTGTCTAAGACCGAGACTTCT
CAGGTGGCCCCTGCCTAACTCGAGTCTAGAGGGCCCGTTTAAACCCGCTGATCAGCCTCGACTGTGCCTT
CTAGTTGCCAGCCATCTGTTGTTTGCCCCTCCCCCGTGCCTTCCTTGACCCTGGAAGGTGCCACTCCCAC
TGTCCTTTCCTAATAAAATGAGGAAATTGCATCGCATTGTCTGAGTAGGTGTCATTCTATTCTGGGGGGT
GGGGTGGGGCAGGACAGCAAGGGGGAGGATTGGGAAGACAATAGCAGGCATGCTGGGGATGCGGTGGGCT
CTATGGCTTCTGAGGCGGAAAGAACCAGCTGGGGCTCTAGGGGGTATCCCC
[124 nt withheld, positions 3342-3465]
C
[91 nt withheld, positions 3467-3557]
A
[49 nt withheld, positions 3559-3607]
CCTTTGACGTTGGAGTCCACGTTCTTT
[37 nt withheld, positions 3635-3671]
ACCCTATCTCGGTCTATTCTTTTGATTTATAAGGGATTTTGCCGATTTCGGCCTATTGGTTAAAAAATGA
GCTGATTTAACAAAAATTTAACGCGAATTAATTCTGTGGAATGTGTGTCAGTTAGGGTGTGGAAAGTCCC
CAGGCTCCCCAGCAGGCAGAAGTATGCAAAGCATGCATCTCAATTAGTCAGCAACCAGGTGTGGAAAGTC
CCCAGGCTCCCCAGCAGGCAGAAGTATGCAAAGCATGCATCTCAATTAGTCAGCAACCATAGTCCCGCCC
CTAACTCCGCCCATCCCGCCCCTAACTCCGCCCAGTTCCGCCCATTCTCCGCCCCATGGCTGACTAATTT
TTTTTATTTATGCAGAGGCCGAGGCCGCCTCTGCCTCTGAGCTATTCCAGAAGTAGTGAGGAGGCTTTTT
TGGAGGCCTAGGCTTTTGCAAAAAGCTCCCGGGAGCTTGTATATCCATTTTCGGATCTGATCAAGAGACA
GGATGAGGATCGTTTCGCATGATTGAACAAGATGGATTGCACGCAGGTTCTCCGGCCGCTTGGGTGGAGA
GGCTATTCGGCTATGACTGGGCACAACAGACAATCGGCTGCTCTGATGCCGCCGTGTTCCGGCTGTCAGC
GCAGGGGCGCCCGGTTCTTTTTGTCAAGACCGACCTGTCCGGTGCCCTGAATGAACTGCAGGACGAGGCA
GCGCGGCTATCGTGGCTGGCCACGACGGGCGTTCCTTGCGCAGCTGTGCTCGACGTTGTCACTGAAGCGG
GAAGGGACTGGCTGCTATTGGGCGAAGTGCCGGGGCAGGATCTCCTGTCATCTCACCTTGCTCCTGCCGA
GAAAGTATCCATCATGGCTGATGCAATGCGGCGGCTGCATACGCTTGATCCGGCTACCTGCCCATTCGAC
CACCAAGCGAAACATCGCATCGAGCGAGCACGTACTCGGATGGAAGCCGGTCTTGTCGATCAGGATGATC
TGGACGAAGAGCATCAGGGGCTCGCGCCAGCCGAACTGTTCGCCAGGCTCAAGGCGCGCATGCCCGACGG
CGAGGATCTCGTCGTGACCCATGGCGATGCCTGCTTGCCGAATATCATGGTGGAAAATGGCCGCTTTTCT
GGATTCATCGACTGTGGCCGGCTGGGTGTGGCGGACCGCTATCAGGACATAGCGTTGGCTACCCGTGATA
TTGCTGAAGAGCTTGGCGGCGAATGGGCTGACCGCTTCCTCGTGCTTTACGGTATCGCCGCTCCCGATTC
GCAGCGCATCGCCTTCTATCGCCTTCTTGACGAGTTCTTCTGAGCGGGACTCTGGGGTTCGAAATGACCG
ACCAAGCGACGCCCAACCTGCCATCACGAGATTTCGATTCCACCGCCGCCTTCTATGAAAGGTTGGGCTT
CGGAATCGTTTTCCGGGACGCCGGCTGGATGATCCTCCAGCGCGGGGATCTCATGCTGGAGTTCTTCGCC
CACCCCAACTTGTTTATTGCAGCTTATAATGGTTACAAATAAAGCAATAGCATCACAAATTTCACAAATA
AAGCATTTTTTTCACTGCATTCTAGTTGTGGTTTGTCCAAACTCATCAATGTATCTTATCATGTCTGTAT
ACCGTCGACCTCTAGCTAGAGCTTGGCGTAATCATGGTCATAGCTGTTTCCTGTGTGAAATTGTTATCCG
CTCACAATTCCACACAACATACGAGCCGGAAGCATAAAGTGTAAAGCCTGGGGTGCCTAATGAGTGAGCT
AACTCACATTAATTGCGTTGCGCTCACTGCCCGCTTTCCAGTCGGGAAACCTGTCGTGCCAGCTGCATTA
ATGAATCGGCCAACGCGCGGGGAGAGGCGGTTTGCGTATTGGGCGCTCTTCCGCTTCCTCGCTCACTGAC
TCGCTGCGCTCGGTCGTTCGGCTGCGGCGAGCGGTATCAGCTCACTCAAAGGCGGTAATACGGTTATCCA
CAGAATCAGGGGATAACGCAGGAAAGAACATGTGAGCAAAAGGCCAGCAAAAGGCCAGGAACCGTAAAAA
GGCCGCGTTGCTGGCGTTTTTCCATAGGCTCCGCCCCCCTGACGAGCATCACAAAAATCGACGCTCAAGT
CAGAGGTGGCGAAACCCGACAGGACTATAAAGATACCAGGCGTTTCCCCCTGGAAGCTCCCTCGTGCGCT
CTCCTGTTCCGACCCTGCCGCTTACCGGATACCTGTCCGCCTTTCTCCCTTCGGGAAGCGTGGCGCTTTC
TCATAGCTCACGCTGTAGGTATCTCAGTTCGGTGTAGGTCGTTCGCTCCAAGCTGGGCTGTGTGCACGAA
CCCCCCGTTCAGCCCGACCGCTGCGCCTTATCCGGTAACTATCGTCTTGAGTCCAACCCGGTAAGACACG
ACTTATCGCCACTGGCAGCAGCCACTGGTAACAGGATTAGCAGAGCGAGGTATGTAGGCGGTGCTACAGA
GTTCTTGAAGTGGTGGCCTAACTACGGCTACACTAGAAGAACGGTATTTGGTATCTGCGCTCTGCTGAAG
CCAGTTACCTTCGGAAAAAGAGTTGGTAGCTCTTGATCCGGCAAACAAACCACCGCTGGTAGCGGTGGTT
TTTTTGTTTGCAAGCAGCAGATTACGCGCAGAAAAAAAGGATCTCAAGAAGATCCTTTGATCTTTTCTAC
GGGGTCTGACGCTCAGTGGAACGAAAACTCACGTTAAGGGATTTTGGTCATGAGATTATCAAAAAGGATC
TTCACCTAGATCCTTTTAAATTAAAAATGAAGTTTTAAATCAATCTAAAGTATATATGAGTAAACTTGGT
CTGACAGTTACCAATGCTTAATCAGTGAGGCACCTATCTCAGCGATCTGTCTATTTCGTTCATCCATAGT
TGCCTGACTCCCCGTCGTGTAGATAACTACGATACGGGAGGGCTTACCATCTGGCCCCAGTGCTGCAATG
ATACCGCGAGACCCACGCTCACCGGCTCCAGATTTATCAGCAATAAACCAGCCAGCCGGAAGGGCCGAG
Features (pLannotate 1.2.2; 21 found; start..end, strand, type, name):
    660..764     -  promoter       AmpR promoter: bla
    823..875     -  misc_feature   bom (fragment): basis of mobility region from pBR322
   1030..1409    +  enhancer       CMV enhancer: human cytomegalovirus immediate early enhancer
   1410..1613    +  promoter       CMV promoter: human cytomegalovirus (CMV) immediate early promoter
   1609..1642    +  LTR            5' LTR (truncated) (fragment): truncated 5' long terminal repeat (LTR) from HIV-1
   1658..1676    +  promoter       T7 promoter: promoter for bacteriophage T7 RNA polymerase
   1769..1789    +  CDS            3xFLAG (fragment): three tandem FLAG® epitope tags
   1802..2941    +  CDS            OPRK1: OPRK_HUMAN - Also known as OPRK. Experimental evidence at protein level: Swiss-Prot protein existence level 1. G-protein coupled opioid receptor that functions as receptor for endogenous alpha-neoendorphins and dynorphins, but has low affinity for beta-endorphins. Also functions as receptor for various synthetic opioids and for the psychoactive diterpene salvinorin A. Ligand binding causes a conformation change that triggers signaling via guanine nucleotide-binding proteins (G proteins) and modulates the activity of down-stream effectors, such as adenylate cyclase. Signaling leads to the inhib
   3072..3296    +  polyA_signal   bGH poly(A) signal: bovine growth hormone polyadenylation signal
   3300..3321    +  promoter       SV40 promoter (fragment): SV40 enhancer and early promoter
   3342..3770    +  rep_origin     f1 ori (sequence partly withheld): f1 bacteriophage origin of replication; arrow indicates direction of (+) strand synthesis
   3784..4113    +  promoter       SV40 promoter: SV40 enhancer and early promoter
   4180..4971    +  CDS            neo: KKA2_KLEPN - Also known as kan, nptII. Experimental evidence at protein level: Swiss-Prot protein existence level 1. Resistance to kanamycin, neomycin, paromomycin, ribostamycin, butirosin and gentamicin B. From Klebsiella pneumoniae.
   4995..5153    +  CDS            ble (fragment): BLE_KLEPN - Experimental evidence at protein level: Swiss-Prot protein existence level 1. Binding protein with a strong affinity to the bleomycin family of antibiotics. Binds to CL990; an antimitotic-antibiotic compound. From Klebsiella pneumoniae.
   5148..5269    +  polyA_signal   SV40 poly(A) signal: SV40 polyadenylation signal
   5342..5358    -  protein_bind   lac operator: The lac repressor binds to the lac operator to inhibit transcription in E. coli. This inhibition can be relieved by adding lactose or isopropyl-β-D-thiogalactopyranoside (IPTG). lac repressor encoded by lacI
   5366..5396    -  promoter       lac promoter: promoter for the E. coli lac operon
   5411..5432    -  protein_bind   CAP binding site: CAP binding activates transcription in the presence of cAMP. E. coli catabolite activator protein
   5445..5537    -  CDS            lacI (fragment): lac repressor; lacI; The lac repressor binds to the lac operator to inhibit transcription in E. coli. This inhibition can be relieved by adding lactose or isopropyl-β-D-thiogalactopyranoside (IPTG).
   5720..6308    -  rep_origin     ori: high-copy-number ColE1/pMB1/pBR322/pUC origin of replication
   6479..659     -  CDS            AmpR (across the origin): β-lactamase; bla; confers resistance to ampicillin, carbenicillin, and related antibiotics
