[The description below was written by a language model from this plasmid's Addgene catalogue record and pLannotate feature annotations shown in this document.]
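Description:
OPRK1-DuET is a mammalian expression plasmid built on the pcDNA 3.1 (+) backbone that carries the human kappa opioid receptor gene OPRK1, a class A G protein-coupled receptor of the opioid family. It is propagated in E. coli as a high-copy plasmid through a ColE1/pUC-type origin and selected with ampicillin via the β-lactamase gene. An f1 phage origin is also present. For selection in mammalian cells the backbone supplies a neomycin/kanamycin phosphotransferase gene driven by the SV40 enhancer and early promoter and terminated by an SV40 polyadenylation signal. Several small annotated fragments (bom, a truncated HIV-1 LTR, ble, lacI and lac promoter/operator remnants) appear to be short backbone matches rather than functional parts of the design.

The receptor coding sequence sits downstream of the human cytomegalovirus immediate early enhancer and promoter and is followed by the bovine growth hormone polyadenylation signal, giving strong constitutive expression in transfected mammalian cells. A T7 promoter lies between the CMV promoter and the insert, which can support in vitro transcription. According to the catalogue record, the DuET design adds a cleavable hemagglutinin signal peptide and a FLAG epitope at the N terminus and a 1D4 epitope at the C terminus. The feature table detects the FLAG sequence, as a partial match to 3xFLAG just upstream of OPRK1, but does not annotate the signal peptide or the 1D4 tag. The dual tags allow capture and detection of the receptor from either end. The construct is intended for expression in mammalian cells and proteomics studies, and the associated work concerns multiplexed selectivity screening of anti-GPCR antibodies.
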