Addgene plasmid #213359: OPRK1-DuET
Purpose: The DuET construct encodes the named human GPCR engineered with a cleaved hemagglutinin signal peptide, a 5' FLAG and a 3' 1D4 epitope tag optimized for expression in mammalian cells and proteomics studies.
Depositing lab: Thomas Sakmar. Depositing organization: Rockefeller University. Publication: Multiplexed selectivity screening of anti-GPCR antibodies. Dahl L, Kotliar IB, Bendes A, Dodig-Crnkovic T, Fromm S, Elofsson A, Uhlen M, Sakmar TP, Schwenk JM. Sci Adv. 2023 May 3;9(18):eadf9297. doi: 10.1126/sciadv.adf9297. Epub 2023 May 3. PubMed 37134173.
Backbone
  Vector backbone: pcDNA 3.1 (+)
  Vector type: Mammalian Expression
Growth in bacteria
  Bacterial resistance: Ampicillin, 100 μg/mL
  Growth temperature: 37°C
  Growth strain: DH5alpha
  Copy number: High Copy
Gene/Insert
  Gene/Insert name: OPRK1 (alt names: Opioid receptor kappa 1; KOR, OPRK)
  Species: H. sapiens (human)
  Entrez Gene: OPRK1 (a.k.a. K-OR-1, KOP, KOR, KOR-1, KOR1, OPRK)
  Promoter: CMV, T7
  Tag / fusion protein: FLAG (N terminal on insert); 1D4 (C terminal on insert)
  Cloning method: Gibson Cloning
Terms and licenses: Academic/Nonprofit Terms; Industry Terms: Not Available to Industry
Depositor comments: Class: A, Family: Opioid. Ensembl ID: ENSG00000082556, Uniprot ID: P41145
How to cite: OPRK1-DuET was a gift from Thomas Sakmar (Addgene plasmid # 213359 ; http://n2t.net/addgene:213359 ; RRID:Addgene_213359)
